>Addgene plasmid #168147 | pMS14: pTwinStrep-SUMO-AvTnsA | addgene full sequence | sequence record 330383 | Addgene NGS Result
AGCCAGCCAGACGCAGACGCGCCGAGACAGAACTTAATGGGCCCGCTAACAGCGCGATTTGCTGGTGACC
CAATGCGACCAGATGCTCCACGCCCAGTCGCGTACCGTCTTCATGGGAGAAAATAATACTGTTGATGGGT
GTCTGGTCAGAGACATCAAGAAATAACGCCGGAACATTAGTGCAGGCAGCTTCCACAGCAATGGCATCCT
GGTCATCCAGCGGATAGTTAATGATCAGCCCACTGACGCGTTGCGCGAGAAGATTGTGCACCGCCGCTTT
ACAGGCTTCGACGCCGCTTCGTTCTACCATCGACACCACCACGCTGGCACCCAGTTGATCGGCGCGAGAT
TTAATCGCCGCGACAATTTGCGACGGCGCGTGCAGGGCCAGACTGGAGGTGGCAACGCCAATCAGCAACG
ACTGTTTGCCCGCCAGTTGTTGTGCCACGCGGTTGGGAATGTAATTCAGCTCCGCCATCGCCGCTTCCAC
TTTTTCCCGCGTTTTCGCAGAAACGTGGCTGGCCTGGTTCACCACGCGGGAAACGGTCTGATAAGAGACA
CCGGCATACTCTGCGACATCGTATAACGTTACTGGTTTCACATTCACCACCCTGAATTGACTCTCTTCCG
GGCGCTATCATGCCATACCGCGAAAGGTTTTGCGCCATTCGATGGTGTCCGGGATCTCGACGCTCTCCCT
TATGCGACTCCTGCATTAGGAAGCAGCCCAGTAGTAGGTTGAGGCCGTTGAGCACCGCCGCCGCAAGGAA
TGGTGCATGCAAGGAGATGGCGCCCAACAGTCCCCCGGCCACGGGGCCTGCCACCATACCCACGCCGAAA
CAAGCGCTCATGAGCCCGAAGTGGCGAGCCCGATCTTCCCCATCGGTGATGTCGGCGATATAGGCGCCAG
CAACCGCACCTGTGGCGCCGGTGATGCCGGCCACGATGCGTCCGGCGTAGAGGATCGAGATCTCGATCCC
GCGAAATTAATACGACTCACTATAGGGGAATTGTGAGCGGATAACAATTCCCCTCTAGAAATAATTTTGT
TTAACTTTAAGAAGGAGATATACCATGGGCAGCAGCCATCATCATCATCATCACAGCAGCGGCCTGGTGC
CGCGCGGCAGCCATATGGCTAGCTGGAGCCATCCGCAGTTTGAAAAAGGTGGTGGTAGCGGTGGTGGTTC
AGGTGGTAGTGCATGGTCACACCCTCAGTTTGAGAAAATGTCGGACTCAGAAGTCAATCAAGAAGCTAAG
CCAGAGGTCAAGCCAGAAGTCAAGCCTGAGACTCACATCAATTTAAAGGTGTCCGATGGATCTTCAGAGA
TCTTCTTCAAGATCAAAAAGACCACTCCTTTAAGAAGGCTGATGGAAGCGTTCGCTAAAAGACAGGGTAA
GGAAATGGACTCCTTAAGATTCTTGTACGACGGTATTAGAATCCAAGCTGATCAGACCCCTGAAGATTTG
GACATGGAGGATAACGATATTATTGAGGCTCACAGAGAACAGATTGGTGGATCCGTTAGGGGTAGAAGGG
AATGGACTCAAGCTAAATATGAGCGATATATAAAAGAAGGTCGTGGCCGAGGAAGTGGTAAGCACTATAA
ACCTTGGCTTACAATCCAAGATGTTCCCTCTAAAGGACGTTCTTCTAGAACTCCTGGTTGGAAAACAAAT
CGAGTACATCATTTCTTCTCAGACCATGAAAAACGGCTATTTTATTTGTTTGAGTGGTCAGATATAGTCA
CAGATATAAGAGAGCAATTTCCTTTAGACAATCTCGATCTAGCCATGAGTATTGCTACAGACATAGGTAT
AAAGTACCCTGTAGATACACAAAGTGGCACTCCTCACGTTTTAACAAGCGACTTTATGCTTACAGTCAAC
CGCGATGGGAAGCAGATGCAGATTGCCCGGACTGTTAAGCCGTCAACAGAACTGGAGAAAAAGCAAGTTA
ATGAGAAATTCGAGATAGAAAGACAATATTACTTAGCAAAGGGTATTGACTGGGGAATTATCACAGAAAA
AGAAATTCCCAGGCTTTTAGCTGAAAATGTTGAGTGGGTTCATTCTGCTTATAGGCTAGAAGCAAATTCT
GAAATGGACACTGCACAACTGAGTGAATTGTCAACAATTTTAAAATCTAAGCTTCAGGAAGAAGATACAA
CTATAAATAGAGTAACTACTGCTTTAGACAAAGAAATGAATATAAATTCCGGTACATCACTTTATGTATT
TAAACATTTAATTGCTAGGAAAGAAATCCTTGTGGATCTAGTAGCAATAAAATTATCTGCTTGTCCGTCA
ACTAAAGTTATTGAAAAAATAATATTTTAGGCGGCCGCACTCGAGGCCCGAAAGGAAGCTGAGTTGGCTG
CTGCCACCGCTGAGCAATAACTAGCATAACCCCTTGGGGCCTCTAAACGGGTCTTGAGGGGTTTTTTGCT
GAAAGGAGGAACTATATCCGGATATCCCGCAAGAGGCCCGGCAGTACCGGCATAACCAAGCCTATGCCTA
CAGCATCCAGGGTGACGGTGCCGAGGATGACGATGAGCGCATTGTTAGATTTCATACACGGTGCCTGACT
GCGTTAGCAATTTAACTGTGATAAACTACCGCATTAAAGCTTATCGATGATAAGCTGTCAAACATGAGAA
TTCTTGAAGACGAAAGGGCCTCGTGATACGCCTATTTTTATAGGTTAATGTCATGATAATAATGGTTTCT
TAGACGTCAGGTGGCACTTTTCGGGGAAATGTGCGCGGAACCCCTATTTGTTTATTTTTCTAAATACATT
CAAATATGTATCCGCTCATGAGACAATAACCCTGATAAATGCTTCAATAATATTGAAAAAGGAAGAGTAT
GAGTATTCAACATTTCCGTGTCGCCCTTATTCCCTTTTTTGCGGCATTTTGCCTTCCTGTTTTTGCTCAC
CCAGAAACGCTGGTGAAAGTAAAAGATGCTGAAGATCAGTTGGGTGCACGAGTGGGTTACATCGAACTGG
ATCTCAACAGCGGTAAGATCCTTGAGAGTTTTCGCCCCGAAGAACGTTTTCCAATGATGAGCACTTTTAA
AGTTCTGCTATGTGGCGCGGTATTATCCCGTGTTGACGCCGGGCAAGAGCAACTCGGTCGCCGCATACAC
TATTCTCAGAATGACTTGGTTGAGTACTCACCAGTCACAGAAAAGCATCTTACGGATGGCATGACAGTAA
GAGAATTATGCAGTGCTGCCATAACCATGAGTGATAACACTGCGGCCAACTTACTTCTGACAACGATCGG
AGGACCGAAGGAGCTAACCGCTTTTTTGCACAACATGGGGGATCATGTAACTCGCCTTGATCGTTGGGAA
CCGGAGCTGAATGAAGCCATACCAAACGACGAGCGTGACACCACGATGCCTGCAGCAATGGCAACAACGT
TGCGCAAACTATTAACTGGCGAACTACTTACTCTAGCTTCCCGGCAACAATTAATAGACTGGATGGAGGC
GGATAAAGTTGCAGGACCACTTCTGCGCTCGGCCCTTCCGGCTGGCTGGTTTATTGCTGATAAATCTGGA
GCCGGTGAGCGTGGGTCTCGCGGTATCATTGCAGCACTGGGGCCAGATGGTAAGCCCTCCCGTATCGTAG
TTATCTACACGACGGGGAGTCAGGCAACTATGGATGAACGAAATAGACAGATCGCTGAGATAGGTGCCTC
ACTGATTAAGCATTGGTAACTGTCAGACCAAGTTTACTCATATATACTTTAGATTGATTTAAAACTTCAT
TTTTAATTTAAAAGGATCTAGGTGAAGATCCTTTTTGATAATCTCATGACCAAAATCCCTTAACGTGAGT
TTTCGTTCCACTGAGCGTCAGACCCCGTAGAAAAGATCAAAGGATCTTCTTGAGATCCTTTTTTTCTGCG
CGTAATCTGCTGCTTGCAAACAAAAAAACCACCGCTACCAGCGGTGGTTTGTTTGCCGGATCAAGAGCTA
CCAACTCTTTTTCCGAAGGTAACTGGCTTCAGCAGAGCGCAGATACCAAATACTGTCCTTCTAGTGTAGC
CGTAGTTAGGCCACCACTTCAAGAACTCTGTAGCACCGCCTACATACCTCGCTCTGCTAATCCTGTTACC
AGTGGCTGCTGCCAGTGGCGATAAGTCGTGTCTTACCGGGTTGGACTCAAGACGATAGTTACCGGATAAG
GCGCAGCGGTCGGGCTGAACGGGGGGTTCGTGCACACAGCCCAGCTTGGAGCGAACGACCTACACCGAAC
TGAGATACCTACAGCGTGAGCTATGAGAAAGCGCCACGCTTCCCGAAGGGAGAAAGGCGGACAGGTATCC
GGTAAGCGGCAGGGTCGGAACAGGAGAGCGCACGAGGGAGCTTCCAGGGGGAAACGCCTGGTATCTTTAT
AGTCCTGTCGGGTTTCGCCACCTCTGACTTGAGCGTCGATTTTTGTGATGCTCGTCAGGGGGGCGGAGCC
TATGGAAAAACGCCAGCAACGCGGCCTTTTTACGGTTCCTGGCCTTTTGCTGGCCTTTTGCTCACATGTT
CTTTCCTGCGTTATCCCCTGATTCTGTGGATAACCGTATTACCGCCTTTGAGTGAGCTGATACCGCTCGC
CGCAGCCGAACGACCGAGCGCAGCGAGTCAGTGAGCGAGGAAGCGGAAGAGCGCCTGATGCGGTATTTTC
TCCTTACGCATCTGTGCGGTATTTCACACCGCAATGGTGCACTCTCAGTACAATCTGCTCTGATGCCGCA
TAGTTAAGCCAGTATACACTCCGCTATCGCTACGTGACTGGGTCATGGCTGCGCCCCGACACCCGCCAAC
ACCCGCTGACGCGCCCTGACGGGCTTGTCTGCTCCCGGCATCCGCTTACAGACAAGCTGTGACCGTCTCC
GGGAGCTGCATGTGTCAGAGGTTTTCACCGTCATCACCGAAACGCGCGAGGCAGCTGCGGTAAAGCTCAT
CAGCGTGGTCGTGAAGCGATTCACAGATGTCTGCCTGTTCATCCGCGTCCAGCTCGTTGAGTTTCTCCAG
AAGCGTTAATGTCTGGCTTCTGATAAAGCGGGCCATGTTAAGGGCGGTTTTTTCCTGTTTGGTCACTGAT
GCCTCCGTGTAAGGGGGATTTCTGTTCATGGGGGTAATGATACCGATGAAACGAGAGAGGATGCTCACGA
TACGGGTTACTGATGATGAACATGCCCGGTTACTGGAACGTTGTGAGGGTAAACAACTGGCGGTATGGAT
GCGGCGGGACCAGAGAAAAATCACTCAGGGTCAATGCCAGCGCTTCGTTAATACAGATGTAGGTGTTCCA
CAGGGTAGCCAGCAGCATCCTGCGATGCAGATCCGGAACATAATGGTGCAGGGCGCTGACTTCCGCGTTT
CCAGACTTTACGAAACACGGAAACCGAAGACCATTCATGTTGTTGCTCAGGTCGCAGACGTTTTGCAGCA
GCAGTCGCTTCACGTTCGCTCGCGTATCGGTGATTCATTCTGCTAACCAGTAAGGCAACCCCGCCAGCCT
AGCCGGGTCCTCAACGACAGGAGCACGATCATGCGCACCCGTGGCCAGGACCCAACGCTGCCCGAGATGC
GCCGCGTGCGGCTGCTGGAGATGGCGGACGCGATGGATATGTTCTGCCAAGGGTTGGTTTGCGCATTCAC
AGTTCTCCGCAAGAATTGATTGGCTCCAATTCTTGGAGTGGTGAATCCGTTAGCGAGGTGCCGCCGGCTT
CCATTCAGGTCGAGGTGGCCCGGCTCCATGCACCGCGACGCAACGCGGGGAGGCAGACAAGGTATAGGGC
GGCGCCTACAATCCATGCCAACCCGTTCCATGTGCTCGCCGAGGCGGCATAAATCGCCGTGACGATCAGC
GGTCCAATGATCGAAGTTAGGCTGGTAAGAGCCGCGAGCGATCCTTGAAGCTGTCCCTGATGGTCGTCAT
CTACCTGCCTGGACAGCATGGCCTGCAACGCGGGCATCCCGATGCCGCCGGAAGCGAGAAGAATCATAAT
GGGGAAGGCCATCCAGCCTCGCGTCGCGAACGCCAGCAAGACGTAGCCCAGCGCGTCGGCCGCCATGCCG
GCGATAATGGCCTGCTTCTCGCCGAAACGTTTGGTGGCGGGACCAGTGACGAAGGCTTGAGCGAGGGCGT
GCAAGATTCCGAATACCGCAAGCGACAGGCCGATCATCGTCGCGCTCCAGCGAAAGCGGTCCTCGCCGAA
AATGACCCAGAGCGCTGCCGGCACCTGTCCTACGAGTTGCATGATAAAGAAGACAGTCATAAGTGCGGCG
ACGATAGTCATGCCCCGCGCCCACCGGAAGGAGCTGACTGGGTTGAAGGCTCTCAAGGGCATCGGTCGAG
ATCCCGGTGCCTAATGAGTGAGCTAACTTACATTAATTGCGTTGCGCTCACTGCCCGCTTTCCAGTCGGG
AAACCTGTCGTGCCAGCTGCATTAATGAATCGGCCAACGCGCGGGGAGAGGCGGTTTGCGTATTGGGCGC
CAGGGTGGTTTTTCTTTTCACCAGTGAGACGGGCAACAGCTGATTGCCCTTCACCGCCTGGCCCTGAGAG
AGTTGCAGCAAGCGGTCCACGCTGGTTTGCCCCAGCAGGCGAAAATCCTGTTTGATGGTGGTTAACGGCG
GGATATAACATGAGCTGTCTTCGGTATCGTCGTATCCCACTACCGAGATATCCGCACCAACGCGCAGCCC
GGACTCGGTAATGGCGCGCATTGCGCCCAGCGCCATCTGATCGTTGGCAACCAGCATCGCAGTGGGAACG
ATGCCCTCATTCAGCATTTGCATGGTTTGTTGAAAACCGGACATGGCACTCCAGTCGCCTTCCCGTTCCG
CTATCGGCTGAATTTGATTGCGAGTGAGATATTTATGCC
Features (pLannotate 1.2.2; 21 found; start..end, strand, type, name):
    602..679     -  promoter       lacI promoter: lacI
    687..966     -  CDS            TcR (fragment): tetracycline efflux protein; tet; confers resistance to tetracycline
    988..1006    +  promoter       T7 promoter: promoter for bacteriophage T7 RNA polymerase
   1007..1031    +  protein_bind   lac operator: The lac repressor binds to the lac operator to inhibit transcription in E. coli. This inhibition can be relieved by adding lactose or isopropyl-β-D-thiogalactopyranoside (IPTG). lac repressor encoded by lacI
   1046..1068    +  RBS            RBS: efficient ribosome binding site from bacteriophage T7 gene 10 (Olins and Rangwala, 1989)
   1087..1103    +  CDS            capTEV™ (fragment): composite tag for in vivo biotinylation, TEV protease cleavage, and 6xHis tagging
   1114..1131    +  CDS            thrombin site: thrombin recognition and cleavage site
   1228..1520    +  CDS            SUMO (fragment): cleavable ubiquitin-like protein tag; S. cerevisiae SMT3 (truncated)
   2356..2393    +  CDS            SET1 (fragment): solubility-enhancement tag derived from T7 phage gene 10B
   2401..2448    +  terminator     T7 terminator: transcription terminator for bacteriophage T7 RNA polymerase
   2471..2575    -  CDS            TcR (fragment): tetracycline efflux protein; tet; confers resistance to tetracycline
   2623..2651    -  promoter       tet promoter: E. coli promoter for tetracycline efflux protein gene
   2764..2868    +  promoter       AmpR promoter: bla
   2869..3729    +  CDS            AmpR: β-lactamase; bla; confers resistance to ampicillin, carbenicillin, and related antibiotics
   3900..4488    +  rep_origin     ori: high-copy-number ColE1/pMB1/pBR322/pUC origin of replication
   4674..4813    -  misc_feature   bom: basis of mobility region from pBR322
   4915..5106    -  CDS            rop: Rop protein, which maintains plasmids at low copy number; rop
   5123..5503    +  CDS            YPB1_ECOLX: Protein predicted: Swiss-Prot protein existence level 4. From Escherichia coli.
   5745..6369    -  CDS            TcR (fragment): tetracycline efflux protein; tet; confers resistance to tetracycline
   6384..6405    -  protein_bind   CAP binding site: CAP binding activates transcription in the presence of cAMP. E. coli catabolite activator protein
   6418..601     -  CDS            lacI (across the origin): lac repressor; lacI; The lac repressor binds to the lac operator to inhibit transcription in E. coli. This inhibition can be relieved by adding lactose or isopropyl-β-D-thiogalactopyranoside (IPTG).
