[The description below was written by a language model from this plasmid's Addgene catalogue record and pLannotate feature annotations shown in this document.]
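Description:
pMS14: pTwinStrep-SUMO-AvTnsA is a bacterial expression plasmid of about 6.9 kb built to overproduce TnsA from the Anabaena variabilis CRISPR-associated transposon (AvCAST) for protein purification. It has a pBR322/pET-like architecture. A ColE1-family origin is accompanied by the bom mobility region and the rop gene, which holds copy number down, consistent with the catalogue's low-copy designation. Selection is by ampicillin through a β-lactamase gene with its own promoter. Several fragments of the tetracycline resistance gene and its promoter are scattered through the backbone. These appear to be non-functional remnants of the pBR322 ancestor rather than a usable marker.

Expression is driven by a T7 promoter followed directly by a lac operator and the phage T7 gene 10 ribosome binding site, and the plasmid carries lacI under its own promoter. Transcription therefore requires a host that supplies T7 RNA polymerase and is held off by lac repressor until IPTG or lactose is added. A T7 terminator closes the unit. The open reading frame begins with an N-terminal tag block recorded as 6xHis, Twin-Strep and SUMO. The feature table picks up a short His-tag-containing match, a thrombin cleavage site and a yeast SMT3-derived SUMO segment. The Twin-Strep tag and the TnsA coding sequence are not annotated by name, and TnsA presumably occupies the unannotated stretch between SUMO and the terminator. The His and Strep tags allow affinity capture, while SUMO typically aids solubility and can be removed by a SUMO-specific protease. The purified protein is intended for biochemical study of the CAST transposition machinery.
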