Addgene plasmid #168147: pMS14: pTwinStrep-SUMO-AvTnsA
Purpose: AvTnsA expression construct for protein purification.
Depositing lab: Feng Zhang. Depositing organization: Broad Institute. Publication: Dual modes of CRISPR-associated transposon homing. Saito M, Ladha A, Strecker J, Faure G, Neumann E, Altae-Tran H, Macrae RK, Zhang F. Cell. 2021 Apr 29;184(9):2441-2453.e18. doi: 10.1016/j.cell.2021.03.006. Epub 2021 Mar 25. PubMed 33770501.
Backbone
  Vector backbone: ColE1
  Vector type: Bacterial Expression
Growth in bacteria
  Bacterial resistance: Ampicillin, 100 μg/mL
  Growth temperature: 37°C
  Growth strain: DH5alpha
  Copy number: Low Copy
Gene/Insert
  Gene/Insert name: AvCAST TnsA
  Species: Anabaena variabilis
  Tag / fusion protein: 6X His, Twin Strep and SUMO (N terminal on insert)
Terms and licenses: Academic/Nonprofit Terms; Industry Terms: Not Available to Industry
How to cite: pMS14: pTwinStrep-SUMO-AvTnsA was a gift from Feng Zhang (Addgene plasmid # 168147 ; http://n2t.net/addgene:168147 ; RRID:Addgene_168147)
